Addgene plasmid #53675: ERAP1A-c200
Purpose: Baculovirus expression for structure determination; may not be full ORF
Depositing lab: Nicola Burgess-Brown. Depositing organization: University of Oxford.
Backbone
  Vector backbone: pFB-CT10HF-LIC
  Backbone manufacturer: SGC
  Vector type: Baculovirus expression
Growth in bacteria
  Bacterial resistance: Ampicillin, 100 μg/mL
  Growth temperature: 37°C
  Growth strain: Mach1
  Growth instructions: High Five cell line is recommended for expression
  Copy number: High Copy
Gene/Insert
  Gene/Insert name: ERAP1A (alt name: gi|94818901)
  Promoter: polyhedrin promoter
  Tag / fusion protein: His6-TEV (C terminal on insert)
  Cloning method: Ligation Independent Cloning
  Sequencing primers: 5′ Polyhedrin forward
Terms and licenses: Academic/Nonprofit Terms; Industry Terms: Not Available to Industry
Depositor comments: Baculo vector with C-terminal His+flag, TEV-cleavable, for LIC cloning. http://www.thesgc.org/structures/2XDT/
How to cite: ERAP1A-c200 was a gift from Nicola Burgess-Brown (Addgene plasmid # 53675 ; http://n2t.net/addgene:53675 ; RRID:Addgene_53675)
