[The description below was written by a language model from this plasmid's Addgene catalogue record.]
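Description:
ERAP1A-c200 is a baculovirus expression construct built on pFB-CT10HF-LIC, a ligation-independent-cloning transfer vector from a structural genomics programme. It is maintained in E. coli as a high-copy plasmid under ampicillin selection. The record lists no feature table, so elements such as the replication origin and any transposition or recombination sequences used to move the cassette into a baculoviral genome are not documented here. The "pFB" prefix suggests a pFastBac-type design, but the entry does not confirm this.

The insert is ERAP1A, presumably endoplasmic reticulum aminopeptidase 1, although the record gives only the gene symbol and a sequence identifier and does not state the species. It was introduced by ligation-independent cloning downstream of the polyhedrin promoter, the very late baculoviral promoter that drives strong expression in infected insect cells. The stated purpose warns that the insert may not be the full open reading frame, which is typical of constructs trimmed to domain boundaries that favour crystallisation. The exact boundaries are not given.

The protein carries a C-terminal purification tag that can be removed with TEV protease. The tag field lists it as His6-TEV, while the depositor comment describes His plus FLAG and the vector name implies a ten-histidine version, so the precise tag composition is recorded inconsistently. Such a tag allows affinity capture of the recombinant protein, followed by proteolytic removal to leave a near-native product.

The construct is intended for producing recombinant protein in insect cells for structure determination, with the High Five cell line recommended for expression. The depositor comments associate it with a deposited structure.
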