>Addgene plasmid #53675 | ERAP1A-c200 | depositor partial sequence | sequence record 83802 | insert sequence
ATGGTGTTTCTGCCCCTCAAATGGTCCCTTGCAACCATGTCATTTCTACTTTCCTCACTGTTGGCTCTCT
TAACTGTGTCCACTCCTTCATGGTGTCAGAGCACTGAAGCATCTCCAAAACGTAGTGATGGGACACCATT
TCCTTGGAATAAAATACGACTTCCTGAGTACGTCATCCCAGTTCATTATGATCTCTTGATCCATGCAAAC
CTTACCACGCTGACCTTCTGGGGAACCACGAAAGTAGAAATCACAGCCAGTCAGCCCACCAGCACCATCA
TCCTGCATAGTCACCACCTGCAGATATCTAGGGCCACCCTCAGGAAGGGAGCTGGAGAGAGGCTATCGGA
AGAACCCCTGCAGGTCCTGGAACACCCCCGTCAGGAGCAAATTGCACTGCTGGCTCCCGAGCCCCTCCTT
GTCGGGCTCCCGTACACAGTTGTCATTCACTATGCTGGCAATCTTTCGGAGACTTTCCACGGATTTTACA
AAAGCACCTACAGAACCAAGGAAGGGGAACTGAGGATACTAGCATCAACACAATTTGAACCCACTGCAGC
TAGAATGGCCTTTCCCTGCTTTGATGAACCTGCCTTCAAAGCAAGTTTCTCAATCAAAATTAGAAGAGAG
CCAAGGCACCTAGCCATCTCCAATATGCCATTGGTGAAATCTGTGACTGTTGCTGAAGGACTCATAGAAG
ACCATTTTGATGTCACTGTGAAGATGAGCACCTATCTGGTGGCCTTCATCATTTCAGATTTTGAGTCTGT
CAGCAAGATAACCAAGAGTGGAGTCAAGGTTTCTGTTTATGCTGTGCCAGACAAGATAAATCAAGCAGAT
TATGCACTGGATGCTGCGGTGACTCTTCTAGAATTTTATGAGGATTATTTCAGCATACCGTATCCCCTAC
CCAAACAAGATCTTGCTGCTATTCCCGACTTTCAGTCTGGTGCTATGGAAAACTGGGGACTGACAACATA
TAGAGAATCTGCTCTGTTGTTTGATGCAGAAAAGTCTTCTGCATCAAGTAAGCTTGGCATCACAATGACT
GTGGCCCATGAACTGGCTCACCAGTGGTTTGGGAACCTGGTCACTATGGAATGGTGGAATGATCTTTGGC
TAAATGAAGGATTTGCCAAATTTATGGAGTTTGTGTCTGTCAGTGTGACCCATCCTGAACTGAAAGTTGG
AGATTATTTCTTTGGCAAATGTTTTGACGCAATGGAGGTAGATGCTTTAAATTCCTCACACCCTGTGTCT
ACACCTGTGGAAAATCCTGCTCAGATCCGGGAGATGTTTGATGATGTTTCTTATGATAAGGGAGCTTGTA
TTCTGAATATGCTAAGGGAGTATCTTAGTGCTGACGCATTTAAAAGTGGTATTGTACAGTATCTCCAGAA
GCATAGCTATAAAAATACAAAAAACGAGGACCTGTGGGATAGTATGGCAAGTATTTGCCCTACAGATGGT
GTAAAAGGGATGGATGGCTTTTGCTCTAGAAGTCAACATTCATCTTCATCCTCACATTGGCATCAGGAAG
GGGTGGATGTGAAAACCATGATGAACACTTGGACACTGCAGAAGGGTTTTCCCCTAATAACCATCACAGT
GAGGGGGAGGAATGTACACATGAAGCAAGAGCACTACATGAAGGGCTCTGACGGCGCCCCGGACACTGGG
TACCTGTGGCATGTTCCATTGACATTCATCACCAGCAAATCCGACATGGTCCATCGATTTTTGCTAAAAA
CAAAAACAGATGTGCTCATCCTCCCAGAAGAGGTGGAATGGATCAAATTTAATGTGGGCATGAATGGCTA
TTACATTGTGCATTACGAGGATGATGGATGGGACTCTTTGACTGGCCTTTTAAAAGGAACACACACAGCA
GTCAGCAGTAATGATCGGGCGAGTCTCATTAACAATGCATTTCAGCTCGTCAGCATTGGGAAGCTGTCCA
TTGAAAAGGCCTTGGATTTATCCCTGTACTTGAAACATGAAACTGAAATTATGCCCGTGTTTCAAGGTTT
GAATGAGCTGATTCCTATGTATAAGTTAATGGAGAAAAGAGATATGAATGAAGTGGAAACTCAATTCAAG
GCCTTCCTCATCAGGCTGCTAAGGGACCTCATTGATAAGCAGACATGGACAGACGAGGGCTCAGTCTCAG
AGCGAATGCTGCGGAGTCAACTACTACTCCTCGCCTGTGTGCACAACTATCAGCCGTGCGTACAGAGGGC
AGAAGGCTATTTCAGAAAGTGGAAGGAATCCAATGGAAACTTGAGCCTGCCTGTCGACGTGACCTTGGCA
GTGTTTGCTGTGGGGGCCCAGAGCACAGAAGGCTGGGATTTTCTTTATAGTAAATATCAGTTTTCTTTGT
CCAGTACTGAGAAAAGCCAAATTGAATTTGCCCTCTGCAGAACCCAAAATAAGGAAAAGCTTCAATGGCT
ACTAGATGAAAGCTTTAAGGGAGATAAAATAAAAACTCAGGAGTTTCCACAAATTCTTACACTCATTGGC
AGGAACCCAGTAGGATACCCACTGGCCTGGCAATTTCTGAGGAAAAACTGGAACAAACTTGTACAAAAGT
TTGAACTTGGCTCATCTTCCATAGCCCACATGGTAATGGGTACAACAAATCAATTCTCCACAAGAACACG
GCTTGAAGAGGTAAAAGGATTCTTCAGCTCTTTGAAAGAAAATGGTTCTCAGCTCCGTTGTGTCCAACAG
ACAATTGAAACCATTGAAGAAAACATCGGTTGGATGGATAAGAATTTTGATAAAATCAGAGTGTGGCTGC
AAAGTGAAAAGCTTGAACGTATGGCAGAGAACCTCTACTTCCAATCGCACCATCATCACCATCACCATCA
CCACCATGATTACAAGGATGACGACGATAAGTGAGGATCC
