>Addgene plasmid #53675 | ERAP1A-c200 | addgene partial sequence | sequence record 90630 | SV40pA-R 5'-GAAATTTGTGATGCTATTGC-3'
ATAAACAAGTTAACAACAACAATTGCATTCATTTTATGTTTCAGGTTCAGGGGGAGGTGTGGGAGGTTTT
TTAAAGCAAGTAAAACCTCTACAAATGTGGTATGGCTGATTATGATCCTCTAGTACTTCTCGACAAGCTT
GTCGACGGAGCTCGAATTCGGATCCTCACTTATCGTCGTCATCCTTGTAATCATGGTGGTGATGGTGATG
GTGATGATGGTGCGATTGGAAGTAGAGGTTCTCTGCCATACGTTCAAGCTTTTCACTTTGCAGCCACACT
CTGATTTTATCAAAATTCTTATCCATCCAACCGATGTTTTCTTCAATGGTTTCAATTGTCTGTTGGACAC
AACGGAGCTGAGAACCATTTTCTTTCAAAGAGCTGAAGAATCCTTTTACCTCTTCAAGCCGTGTTCTTGT
GGAGAATTGATTTGTTGTACCCATTACCATGTGGGCTATGGAAGATGAGCCAAGTTCAAACTTTTGTACA
AGTTTGTTCCAGTTTTTCCTCAGAAATTGCCAGGCCAGTGGGTATCCTACTGGGTTCCTGCCAATGAGTG
TAAGAATTTGTGGAAACTCCTGAGTTTTTATTTTATCTCCCTTAAAGCTTTCATCTAGTAGCCATTGAAG
CTTTTCCTTATTTTGGGTTCTGCAGAGGGCAAATTCAATTTGGCTTTTCTCAGTACTGGACAAAGAAAAC
TGATATTTACTATAAAGAAAATCCCAGCCTTCTGTGCTCTGGGCCCCCACAGCAAACACTGCCAAGGTCA
CGTCGACAGGCAGGCTCAAGTTTCCATTGGATTCCTTCCACTTTCTGAAATAGCCTTCTGCCCTCTGTAC
GCACGGCTGATAGTTGTGCACACAGGCGAGGAGTAGTAGTTGACTCCGCAGCATTCGCTCTGAGACTGAG
CCCTCGTCTG
